Addgene plasmid #171361: pFTK089
Purpose: Part Plasmid Entry Vector (LVL0) from the Fungal Modular Cloning ToolKit.
Depositing lab: Arnold Driessen. Depositing organization: University of Groningen. Publication: Modular Synthetic Biology Toolkit for Filamentous Fungi. Mozsik L, Pohl C, Meyer V, Bovenberg RAL, Nygard Y, Driessen AJM. ACS Synth Biol. 2021 Nov 2. doi: 10.1021/acssynbio.1c00260. PubMed 34726388.
Backbone
  Vector backbone: pICH41331
  Vector type: Bacterial Expression, Yeast Expression, Synthetic Biology
Growth in bacteria
  Bacterial resistance: Spectinomycin, 50 μg/mL
  Growth temperature: 37°C
  Growth strain: DH5alpha
  Copy number: High Copy
Gene/Insert
  Gene/Insert name: 5'flanking region - penicillin gene cluster P. rubens
  Species: Penicillium, Aspergillus, or other fungal sources
  Mutation: n/a
  Cloning method: Restriction Enzyme; 5′ cloning site Unknown (unknown if destroyed)
Terms and licenses: Academic/Nonprofit Terms; Industry Terms: Not Available to Industry
How to cite: pFTK089 was a gift from Arnold Driessen (Addgene plasmid # 171361 ; http://n2t.net/addgene:171361 ; RRID:Addgene_171361)
