[The description below was written by a language model from this plasmid's Addgene catalogue record and pLannotate feature annotations shown in this document.]
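Description:
pFTK089 is a level 0 (LVL0) part plasmid from the Fungal Modular Cloning ToolKit, a synthetic-biology collection for assembling genetic constructs in filamentous fungi. It is built on the pICH41331 backbone, a MoClo-style entry vector, and the sequenced plasmid is small at 3,064 nt. In E. coli it replicates from a high-copy ColE1/pUC-type origin and is selected with spectinomycin through the aadA adenylyltransferase gene, which also confers streptomycin resistance. An AmpR (bla) promoter annotated upstream of aadA is positioned to drive it. The short integrase, gentamicin acetyltransferase and lacI fragments in the feature table are non-functional remnants. The first two are probably carried over from the integron-derived resistance cassette, and the lacI fragment probably comes from earlier vector construction.

The stored part is the 5' flanking region of the penicillin biosynthetic gene cluster of Penicillium rubens. The automated annotation does not label this insert. It presumably lies in the unannotated stretch downstream of the origin, but the record gives neither its coordinates nor its length. The record also does not state the cloning sites, and no promoter, reporter or fungal selection marker is annotated, as expected for a plasmid that only archives a single DNA part.

In modular cloning schemes, level 0 parts like this are released by Type IIS restriction enzymes and combined in a defined order with other parts in higher-level assemblies. A 5' flank of this kind would typically serve as an upstream homology arm, paired with a matching 3' flank, to direct integration of an assembled cassette at the penicillin cluster locus by homologous recombination. The record itself states only that this is a toolkit entry-level part.
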