Features (pLannotate 1.2.2; 6 found; start..end, strand, type, name):
    110..214     +  promoter       AmpR promoter: bla
    205..285     -  CDS            int (fragment): INT2_ECOLX - Protein inferred from homology: Swiss-Prot protein existence level 3. Putative integrase believed to be involved in the insertion of antibiotic resistance genes into plasmids and transposons. From Escherichia coli.
    373..429     +  CDS            GmR (fragment): gentamycin acetyltransferase; aacC1; confers resistance to gentamycin
    436..1224    +  CDS            aadA: S3AD_ECOLX - Experimental evidence at protein level: Swiss-Prot protein existence level 1. Mediates bacterial resistance to the antibiotics streptomycin and spectinomycin. From Escherichia coli.
   1398..1986    +  rep_origin     ori: high-copy-number ColE1/pMB1/pBR322/pUC origin of replication
   2169..2218    +  CDS            lacI (fragment): lac repressor; lacI; The lac repressor binds to the lac operator to inhibit transcription in E. coli. This inhibition can be relieved by adding lactose or isopropyl-β-D-thiogalactopyranoside (IPTG).
>Addgene plasmid #171361 | pFTK089 | addgene full sequence | sequence record 351792 | Addgene NGS Result
GTGGCTCTTCAGTGGACGAAAGGGCCTCGTGATACGCCTATTTTTATAGGTTAATGTCATGATAATAATG
GTTTCTTAGACGTCAGGTGGCACTTTTCGGGGAAATGTGCGCGGAACCCCTATTTGTTTATTTTTCTAAA
TACATTCAAATATGTATCCGCTCATGAGACAATAACCCTGATAAATGCTTCAATAATATTGAAAAAGGAA
GAGTATGCGCTCACGCAACTGGTCCAGAACCTTGACCGAACGCAGCGGTGGTAACGGCGCAGTGGCGGTT
TTCATGGCTTGTTATGACTGTTTTTTTTTGGGGTACAGTCTATGCCTCGGGCATCCAAGCAGCAAGCGCG
TTACGCCGTGGGTCGATGTTTGATGTTATGGAGCAGCAACGATGTTACGCAGCAGGGCAGTCGCCCTAAA
ACAAAGTTAAACATCATGAGGGAAGCGGTGATCGCCGAAGTATCGACTCAACTATCAGAGGTAGTTGGCG
TCATCGAGCGCCATCTCGAACCGACGTTGCTGGCCGTACATTTGTACGGCTCCGCAGTGGATGGCGGCCT
GAAGCCACACAGCGATATTGATTTGCTGGTTACGGTGACCGTAAGGCTTGATGAAACAACGCGGCGAGCT
TTGATCAACGACCTTTTGGAAACTTCGGCTTCCCCTGGAGAGAGCGAGATTCTCCGCGCTGTAGAAGTCA
CCATTGTTGTGCACGACGACATCATTCCGTGGCGTTATCCAGCTAAGCGCGAACTGCAATTTGGAGAATG
GCAGCGCAATGACATTCTTGCAGGTATCTTCGAGCCAGCCACGATCGACATTGATCTGGCTATCTTGCTG
ACAAAAGCAAGAGAACATAGCGTTGCCTTGGTAGGTCCAGCGGCGGAGGAACTCTTTGATCCGGTTCCTG
AACAGGATCTATTTGAGGCGCTAAATGAAACCTTAACGCTATGGAACTCGCCGCCCGACTGGGCTGGCGA
TGAGCGAAATGTAGTGCTTACGTTGTCCCGCATTTGGTACAGCGCAGTAACCGGCAAAATCGCGCCGAAG
GATGTCGCTGCCGACTGGGCAATGGAGCGCCTGCCGGCCCAGTATCAGCCCGTCATACTTGAAGCTAGAC
AGGCTTATCTTGGACAAGAAGAAGATCGCTTGGCCTCGCGCGCAGATCAGTTGGAAGAATTTGTCCATTA
CGTAAAAGGCGAGATCACCAAGGTAGTCGGCAAATAACTGTCAGACCAAGTTTACTCATATATACTTTAG
ATTGATTTAAAACTTCATTTTTAATTTAAAAGGATCTAGGTGAAGATCCTTTTTGATAATCTCATGACCA
AAATCCCTTAACGTGAGTTTTCGTTCCACTGAGCGTCAGACCCCGTAGAAAAGATCAAAGGATCTTCTTG
AGATCCTTTTTTTCTGCGCGTAATCTGCTGCTTGCAAACAAAAAAACCACCGCTACCAGCGGTGGTTTGT
TTGCCGGATCAAGAGCTACCAACTCTTTTTCCGAAGGTAACTGGCTTCAGCAGAGCGCAGATACCAAATA
CTGTTCTTCTAGTGTAGCCGTAGTTAGGCCACCACTTCAAGAACTCTGTAGCACCGCCTACATACCTCGC
TCTGCTAATCCTGTTACCAGTGGCTGCTGCCAGTGGCGATAAGTCGTGTCTTACCGGGTTGGACTCAAGA
CGATAGTTACCGGATAAGGCGCAGCGGTCGGGCTGAACGGGGGGTTCGTGCACACAGCCCAGCTTGGAGC
GAACGACCTACACCGAACTGAGATACCTACAGCGTGAGCTATGAGAAAGCGCCACGCTTCCCGAAGGGAG
AAAGGCGGACAGGTATCCGGTAAGCGGCAGGGTCGGAACAGGAGAGCGCACGAGGGAGCTTCCAGGGGGA
AACGCCTGGTATCTTTATAGTCCTGTCGGGTTTCGCCACCTCTGACTTGAGCGTCGATTTTTGTGATGCT
CGTCAGGGGGGCGGAGCCTATGGAAAAACGCCAGCAACGCGGCCTTTTTACGGTTCCTGGCCTTTTGCTG
GCCTTTTGCTCACATGTTCTTTCCTGCGTTATCCCCTGATTCTGTGGATAACCGTATTACCGCCTTTGAG
TGAGCTGATACCGCTCGCCGCAGCCGAACGACCGAGCGCAGCGAGTCAGTGAGCGAGGAAGCGGAAGAGC
GCCCAATACGCAAACCGCCTCTCCCCGCGCGTTGGCCGATTCATTAATCACTCTGTGGTCTCAGGAGCCT
GCAGGATGGGCCTCCACAACCCTGCCCTAACATTGTTCGTAGAAGATCTGCCAGCAGGCTTATGTCCAGG
CCCCTCTCAACCCGCCCTTTCCTTTCAGCTCGGGCGCCGTACTTGCCCCACCCAGGCGTGTTCCGCTGAA
CTGCCCATACCCAGGCCAGCGGACTGATAACCATTTCTCTTTATGCTTTGCTATTGGGCTTGTGACTCGT
TCTTGGAGGCAAGGTTATCAGATTGAATAGAAGATTCGGTGATGCAGCAAATAGCGACTGTTCGTTGCGG
GGTCCGAACCCGCTCGGCAGCACCGGGCTCTCCCTACTATCCCTCGATAGCAGTGGCGTGCGCGGGCTGT
CGACCCTGTCCATCCTGAAAGAGTTGATATTGAAGGTAGTAGGTACGGTGCAGGGTAACGCGTGATATCC
TGTCCTCAGTCTTAAGACTTCTCACCTATATCACCCGCACTTACCCTAGAGTGCCGCTTAGGTGCTAAGG
GCACATTGAGTATTGGCCGTGTAGAATATATAGCTTAAGTACGGCCAAGCAGACGGGAAGCCCTGTTCTC
CACACCCTATGGTCGTATATATCAGGCTTCTACCGGGAAACGATTAAGAGTGTATAATGGACTGAAAATC
AATATGAACGGGACAATGCTCAAGTTAAATTAGTTAGGCATCCTAATCTCTACTAAATGTTCTATCTAGA
GATCGGGGTACTATAGGCCCGTACGTTAATCACTCTACGCTTCTCTCCCTTAGGTATAGTGTAGGTAGGG
GCTAGACATTTATATGAGTCAGATGGTACAAACGGTAGCGCTTGAGACCACGAA
